>Addgene plasmid #41662 | pcDNA3.1(+)mGAT1-0-GFP | depositor full sequence | sequence record 145708 | Updated Sequence from Depositor
GACGGATCGGGAGATCTCCCGATCCCCTATGGTGCACTCTCAGTACAATCTGCTCTGATGCCGCATAGTT
AAGCCAGTATCTGCTCCCTGCTTGTGTGTTGGAGGTCGCTGAGTAGTGCGCGAGCAAAATTTAAGCTACA
ACAAGGCAAGGCTTGACCGACAATTGCATGAAGAATCTGCTTAGGGTTAGGCGTTTTGCGCTGCTTCGCG
ATGTACGGGCCAGATATACGCGTTGACATTGATTATTGACTAGTTATTAATAGTAATCAATTACGGGGTC
ATTAGTTCATAGCCCATATATGGAGTTCCGCGTTACATAACTTACGGTAAATGGCCCGCCTGGCTGACCG
CCCAACGACCCCCGCCCATTGACGTCAATAATGACGTATGTTCCCATAGTAACGCCAATAGGGACTTTCC
ATTGACGTCAATGGGTGGAGTATTTACGGTAAACTGCCCACTTGGCAGTACATCAAGTGTATCATATGCC
AAGTACGCCCCCTATTGACGTCAATGACGGTAAATGGCCCGCCTGGCATTATGCCCAGTACATGACCTTA
TGGGACTTTCCTACTTGGCAGTACATCTACGTATTAGTCATCGCTATTACCATGGTGATGCGGTTTTGGC
AGTACATCAATGGGCGTGGATAGCGGTTTGACTCACGGGGATTTCCAAGTCTCCACCCCATTGACGTCAA
TGGGAGTTTGTTTTGGCACCAAAATCAACGGGACTTTCCAAAATGTCGTAACAACTCCGCCCCATTGACG
CAAATGGGCGGTAGGCGTGTACGGTGGGAGGTCTATATAAGCAGAGCTCTCTGGCTAACTAGAGAACCCA
CTGCTTACTGGCTTATCGAAATTAATACGACTCACTATAGGGAGACCCAAGCTGGCTAGCGTTTAAACTT
AAGCTTATGGCGACTGACAACAGCAAGGTGGCTGATGGGCAGATCTCTACTGAGGTCAGCGAGGCCCCTG
TGGCCAGCGACAAGCCCAAAACCCTGGTAGTCAAGGTGCAGAAGAAGGCCGGGGACCTCCCTGACCGGGA
CACATGGAAGGGACGCTTCGACTTCCTCATGTCCTGCGTGGGCTATGCCATCGGCCTGGGCAATGTGTGG
AGGTTCCCTTACCTCTGTGGGAAAAACGGTGGCGGGGCCTTCCTAATCCCATATTTCCTGACGCTCATCT
TTGCGGGTGTTCCTCTCTTCCTTTTGGAGTGCTCCCTAGGCCAGTACACCTCCATTGGGGGCCTGGGCGT
ATGGAACTGGGCGCCCATGTTCAAGGGTGTGGCCGTCGCGGCAGCTGTGCTGTCCTTCTGGCTGAACATC
TACTACATCGTCATCATCTCCTGGGCCATCTACTACCTGTACAACTCCTTCACCACGACCCTGCCATGGA
AACAGTGTGACAACCCGTGGAACACTGACCGCTGCTTCTCCAACTACAGCCTGGTCAATACCACCAACAT
GACCAGCGCCGTGGTGGAGTTCTGGGAGCGCAACATGCACCAGATGACAGATGGACTGGACAAGCCAGGA
CAGATCCGCTGTCTGGCCATCACACTGGCCATTGCCTGGGTGCTCGTGTATTTCTGCATCTGGAAGGGTG
TTGGTTGGACTGGAAAGGTGGTCTACTTCTCAGCCACGTACCCCTACATCATGCTTATCATCCTGTTCTT
CCGTGGAGTGACGCTTCCCGGGGCCAAGGAGGGGATCCTCTTCTACATCACACCCAACTTCCGAAAGCTG
TCTGATTCTGAGGTGATCTTTGACGCCGCCACCCAGATCTTCTTCTCCTACGGGCTGGGCCTGGGGTCCC
TGATTGCTCTGGGAAGCTACAACTCTTTCCACAACAATGTGTACAGGGACTCCATCATCGTTTGCTGCAT
CAACTCCTGCACCAGCATGTTTGCCGGATTCGTCATCTTCTCCATCGTGGGCTTCATGGCTCATGTCACC
AAGAGGTCCATAGCTGATGTGGCAGCCTCAGGCCCGGGGCTGGCATTCTTGGCGTACCCTGAGGCTGTGA
CACAGCTACCCATCTCTCCCCTCTGGGCTATCCTCTTCTTCTCCATGCTGCTGATGCTGGGCATTGACAG
CCAGTTCTGTACCGTGGAGGGCTTCATCACTGCCCTGGTGGACGAGTACCCCAGACTTCTCCGCAATCGC
CGTGAACTCTTCATTGCTGCCGTGTGCATCGTGTCCTACCTGATTGGCCTGTCTAACATCACCCAGGGTG
GCATTTATGTCTTCAAACTGTTTGATTATTACTCTGCCAGCGGCATGAGCTTGCTGTTCCTGGTTTTCTT
CGAGTGTGTCTCCATTTCCTGGTTTTATGGTGTCAACCGGTTCTATGACAACATCCAGGAGATGGTTGGC
TCCAGGCCCTGCATCTGGTGGAAGCTGTGCTGGTCCTTTTTCACACCCATCATTGTGGCGGGCGTGTTTC
TCTTCAGTGCTGTGCAGATGACACCACTCACCATGGGAAGCTATGTTTTCCCCAAGTGGGGCCAGGGCGT
GGGCTGGCTCATGGCTCTGTCCTCCATGGTGCTCATCCCCGGGTACATGGCTTACATGTTCCTCACCCTG
AAGGGCTCCCTGAAGCAGCGTCTCCAGGTCATGATTCAGCCCAGTGAAGATATTGTGCGCCCTGAGAATG
GCCCTGAGCAGCCGCAGGCTGGCAGCTCAGCCAGCAAGGAGGCCTACATCCGAATTCTGCAGATATCCAG
CACAGTGGCGGCCGCCATGGGTAAAGGAGAAGAACTTTTCACTGGAGTTGTCCCAATTCTTGTTGAATTA
GATGGTGATGTTAATGGGCACAAATTTTCTGTCAGTGGAGAGGGTGAAGGTGATGCAACATACGGAAAAC
TTACCCTTAAATTTATTTGCACTACTGGAAAACTACCTGTTCCATGGCCAACACTTGTCACTACTTTCAC
TTATGGTGTTCAATGCTTTTCAAGATACCCAGATCATATGAAACGGCATGACTTTTTCAAGAGTGCCATG
CCCGAAGGTTATGTACAGGAAAGAACTATATTTTTCAAAGATGACGGGAACTACAAGACACGTGCTGAAG
TCAAGTTTGAAGGTGATACCCTTGTTAATAGAATCGAGTTAAAAGGTATTGATTTTAAAGAAGATGGAAA
CATTCTTGGACACAAATTGGAATACAACTATAACTCACACAATGTATACATCATGGCAGACAAACAAAAG
AATGGAATCAAAGCTAACTTCAAAACTAGACACAACATTGAAGATGGAGGCGTTCAACTAGCAGACCATT
ATCAACAAAATACTCCAATTGGCGATGGCCCTGTCCTTTTACCAGACAACCATTACCTGTCCACACAATC
TGCCCTTTCGAAAGATCCCAACGAAAAGAGAGACCACATGGTCCTTCTTGAGTTTGTAACAGCTGCTGGG
ATTACACATGGCATGGATGAACTATACAAAATCTAGAGGGCCCGTTTAAACCCGCTGATCAGCCTCGACT
GTGCCTTCTAGTTGCCAGCCATCTGTTGTTTGCCCCTCCCCCGTGCCTTCCTTGACCCTGGAAGGTGCCA
CTCCCACTGTCCTTTCCTAATAAAATGAGGAAATTGCATCGCATTGTCTGAGTAGGTGTCATTCTATTCT
GGGGGGTGGGGTGGGGCAGGACAGCAAGGGGGAGGATTGGGAAGACAATAGCAGGCATGCTGGGGATGCG
GTGGGCTCTATGGCTTCTGAGGCGGAAAGAACCAGCTGGGGCTCTAGGGGGTATCCCC
[124 nt withheld, positions 3769-3892]
C
[91 nt withheld, positions 3894-3984]
A
[49 nt withheld, positions 3986-4034]
CCTTTGACGTTGGAGTCCACGTTCTTT
[37 nt withheld, positions 4062-4098]
ACCCTATCTCGGTCTATTCTTTTGATTTATAAGGGATTTTGCCGATTTCGGCCTATTGGTTAAAAAATGA
GCTGATTTAACAAAAATTTAACGCGAATTAATTCTGTGGAATGTGTGTCAGTTAGGGTGTGGAAAGTCCC
CAGGCTCCCCAGCAGGCAGAAGTATGCAAAGCATGCATCTCAATTAGTCAGCAACCAGGTGTGGAAAGTC
CCCAGGCTCCCCAGCAGGCAGAAGTATGCAAAGCATGCATCTCAATTAGTCAGCAACCATAGTCCCGCCC
CTAACTCCGCCCATCCCGCCCCTAACTCCGCCCAGTTCCGCCCATTCTCCGCCCCATGGCTGACTAATTT
TTTTTATTTATGCAGAGGCCGAGGCCGCCTCTGCCTCTGAGCTATTCCAGAAGTAGTGAGGAGGCTTTTT
TGGAGGCCTAGGCTTTTGCAAAAAGCTCCCGGGAGCTTGTATATCCATTTTCGGATCTGATCAAGAGACA
GGATGAGGATCGTTTCGCATGATTGAACAAGATGGATTGCACGCAGGTTCTCCGGCCGCTTGGGTGGAGA
GGCTATTCGGCTATGACTGGGCACAACAGACAATCGGCTGCTCTGATGCCGCCGTGTTCCGGCTGTCAGC
GCAGGGGCGCCCGGTTCTTTTTGTCAAGACCGACCTGTCCGGTGCCCTGAATGAACTGCAGGACGAGGCA
GCGCGGCTATCGTGGCTGGCCACGACGGGCGTTCCTTGCGCAGCTGTGCTCGACGTTGTCACTGAAGCGG
GAAGGGACTGGCTGCTATTGGGCGAAGTGCCGGGGCAGGATCTCCTGTCATCTCACCTTGCTCCTGCCGA
GAAAGTATCCATCATGGCTGATGCAATGCGGCGGCTGCATACGCTTGATCCGGCTACCTGCCCATTCGAC
CACCAAGCGAAACATCGCATCGAGCGAGCACGTACTCGGATGGAAGCCGGTCTTGTCGATCAGGATGATC
TGGACGAAGAGCATCAGGGGCTCGCGCCAGCCGAACTGTTCGCCAGGCTCAAGGCGCGCATGCCCGACGG
CGAGGATCTCGTCGTGACCCATGGCGATGCCTGCTTGCCGAATATCATGGTGGAAAATGGCCGCTTTTCT
GGATTCATCGACTGTGGCCGGCTGGGTGTGGCGGACCGCTATCAGGACATAGCGTTGGCTACCCGTGATA
TTGCTGAAGAGCTTGGCGGCGAATGGGCTGACCGCTTCCTCGTGCTTTACGGTATCGCCGCTCCCGATTC
GCAGCGCATCGCCTTCTATCGCCTTCTTGACGAGTTCTTCTGAGCGGGACTCTGGGGTTCGAAATGACCG
ACCAAGCGACGCCCAACCTGCCATCACGAGATTTCGATTCCACCGCCGCCTTCTATGAAAGGTTGGGCTT
CGGAATCGTTTTCCGGGACGCCGGCTGGATGATCCTCCAGCGCGGGGATCTCATGCTGGAGTTCTTCGCC
CACCCCAACTTGTTTATTGCAGCTTATAATGGTTACAAATAAAGCAATAGCATCACAAATTTCACAAATA
AAGCATTTTTTTCACTGCATTCTAGTTGTGGTTTGTCCAAACTCATCAATGTATCTTATCATGTCTGTAT
ACCGTCGACCTCTAGCTAGAGCTTGGCGTAATCATGGTCATAGCTGTTTCCTGTGTGAAATTGTTATCCG
CTCACAATTCCACACAACATACGAGCCGGAAGCATAAAGTGTAAAGCCTGGGGTGCCTAATGAGTGAGCT
AACTCACATTAATTGCGTTGCGCTCACTGCCCGCTTTCCAGTCGGGAAACCTGTCGTGCCAGCTGCATTA
ATGAATCGGCCAACGCGCGGGGAGAGGCGGTTTGCGTATTGGGCGCTCTTCCGCTTCCTCGCTCACTGAC
TCGCTGCGCTCGGTCGTTCGGCTGCGGCGAGCGGTATCAGCTCACTCAAAGGCGGTAATACGGTTATCCA
CAGAATCAGGGGATAACGCAGGAAAGAACATGTGAGCAAAAGGCCAGCAAAAGGCCAGGAACCGTAAAAA
GGCCGCGTTGCTGGCGTTTTTCCATAGGCTCCGCCCCCCTGACGAGCATCACAAAAATCGACGCTCAAGT
CAGAGGTGGCGAAACCCGACAGGACTATAAAGATACCAGGCGTTTCCCCCTGGAAGCTCCCTCGTGCGCT
CTCCTGTTCCGACCCTGCCGCTTACCGGATACCTGTCCGCCTTTCTCCCTTCGGGAAGCGTGGCGCTTTC
TCATAGCTCACGCTGTAGGTATCTCAGTTCGGTGTAGGTCGTTCGCTCCAAGCTGGGCTGTGTGCACGAA
CCCCCCGTTCAGCCCGACCGCTGCGCCTTATCCGGTAACTATCGTCTTGAGTCCAACCCGGTAAGACACG
ACTTATCGCCACTGGCAGCAGCCACTGGTAACAGGATTAGCAGAGCGAGGTATGTAGGCGGTGCTACAGA
GTTCTTGAAGTGGTGGCCTAACTACGGCTACACTAGAAGAACAGTATTTGGTATCTGCGCTCTGCTGAAG
CCAGTTACCTTCGGAAAAAGAGTTGGTAGCTCTTGATCCGGCAAACAAACCACCGCTGGTAGCGGTTTTT
TTGTTTGCAAGCAGCAGATTACGCGCAGAAAAAAAGGATCTCAAGAAGATCCTTTGATCTTTTCTACGGG
GTCTGACGCTCAGTGGAACGAAAACTCACGTTAAGGGATTTTGGTCATGAGATTATCAAAAAGGATCTTC
ACCTAGATCCTTTTAAATTAAAAATGAAGTTTTAAATCAATCTAAAGTATATATGAGTAAACTTGGTCTG
ACAGTTACCAATGCTTAATCAGTGAGGCACCTATCTCAGCGATCTGTCTATTTCGTTCATCCATAGTTGC
CTGACTCCCCGTCGTGTAGATAACTACGATACGGGAGGGCTTACCATCTGGCCCCAGTGCTGCAATGATA
CCGCGAGACCCACGCTCACCGGCTCCAGATTTATCAGCAATAAACCAGCCAGCCGGAAGGGCCGAGCGCA
GAAGTGGTCCTGCAACTTTATCCGCCTCCATCCAGTCTATTAATTGTTGCCGGGAAGCTAGAGTAAGTAG
TTCGCCAGTTAATAGTTTGCGCAACGTTGTTGCCATTGCTACAGGCATCGTGGTGTCACGCTCGTCGTTT
GGTATGGCTTCATTCAGCTCCGGTTCCCAACGATCAAGGCGAGTTACATGATCCCCCATGTTGTGCAAAA
AAGCGGTTAGCTCCTTCGGTCCTCCGATCGTTGTCAGAAGTAAGTTGGCCGCAGTGTTATCACTCATGGT
TATGGCAGCACTGCATAATTCTCTTACTGTCATGCCATCCGTAAGATGCTTTTCTGTGACTGGTGAGTAC
TCAACCAAGTCATTCTGAGAATAGTGTATGCGGCGACCGAGTTGCTCTTGCCCGGCGTCAATACGGGATA
ATACCGCGCCACATAGCAGAACTTTAAAAGTGCTCATCATTGGAAAACGTTCTTCGGGGCGAAAACTCTC
AAGGATCTTACCGCTGTTGAGATCCAGTTCGATGTAACCCACTCGTGCACCCAACTGATCTTCAGCATCT
TTTACTTTCACCAGCGTTTCTGGGTGAGCAAAAACAGGAAGGCAAAATGCCGCAAAAAAGGGAATAAGGG
CGACACGGAAATGTTGAATACTCATACTCTTCCTTTTTCAATATTATTGAAGCATTTATCAGGGTTATTG
TCTCATGAGCGGATACATATTTGAATGTATTTAGAAAAATAAACAAATAGGGGTTCCGCGCACATTTCCC
CGAAAAGTGCCACCTGACGTC
Features (pLannotate 1.2.2; 21 found; start..end, strand, type, name):
     28..80      -  misc_feature   bom (fragment): basis of mobility region from pBR322
    235..614     +  enhancer       CMV enhancer: human cytomegalovirus immediate early enhancer
    615..818     +  promoter       CMV promoter: human cytomegalovirus (CMV) immediate early promoter
    814..847     +  LTR            5' LTR (truncated) (fragment): truncated 5' long terminal repeat (LTR) from HIV-1
    863..881     +  promoter       T7 promoter: promoter for bacteriophage T7 RNA polymerase
    917..2710    +  CDS            Slc6a1: SC6A1_MOUSE - Also known as Gabt1, Gat-1, Gat1. Experimental evidence at protein level: Swiss-Prot protein existence level 1. Terminates the action of GABA by its high affinity sodium- dependent reuptake into presynaptic terminals. From Mus musculus (Mouse).
   2747..3460    +  CDS            P11: P11 is a basic (constitutively fluorescent) cyan fluorescent protein published in 1994, derived from Aequorea victoria.
   3499..3723    +  polyA_signal   bGH poly(A) signal: bovine growth hormone polyadenylation signal
   3727..3748    +  promoter       SV40 promoter (fragment): SV40 enhancer and early promoter
   3769..4197    +  rep_origin     f1 ori (sequence partly withheld): f1 bacteriophage origin of replication; arrow indicates direction of (+) strand synthesis
   4211..4540    +  promoter       SV40 promoter: SV40 enhancer and early promoter
   4607..5398    +  CDS            neo: KKA2_KLEPN - Also known as kan, nptII. Experimental evidence at protein level: Swiss-Prot protein existence level 1. Resistance to kanamycin, neomycin, paromomycin, ribostamycin, butirosin and gentamicin B. From Klebsiella pneumoniae.
   5422..5580    +  CDS            ble (fragment): BLE_KLEPN - Experimental evidence at protein level: Swiss-Prot protein existence level 1. Binding protein with a strong affinity to the bleomycin family of antibiotics. Binds to CL990; an antimitotic-antibiotic compound. From Klebsiella pneumoniae.
   5575..5696    +  polyA_signal   SV40 poly(A) signal: SV40 polyadenylation signal
   5769..5785    -  protein_bind   lac operator: The lac repressor binds to the lac operator to inhibit transcription in E. coli. This inhibition can be relieved by adding lactose or isopropyl-β-D-thiogalactopyranoside (IPTG). lac repressor encoded by lacI
   5793..5823    -  promoter       lac promoter: promoter for the E. coli lac operon
   5838..5859    -  protein_bind   CAP binding site: CAP binding activates transcription in the presence of cAMP. E. coli catabolite activator protein
   5872..5964    -  CDS            lacI (fragment): lac repressor; lacI; The lac repressor binds to the lac operator to inhibit transcription in E. coli. This inhibition can be relieved by adding lactose or isopropyl-β-D-thiogalactopyranoside (IPTG).
   6147..6732    -  rep_origin     ori: high-copy-number ColE1/pMB1/pBR322/pUC origin of replication
   6903..7763    -  CDS            AmpR: β-lactamase; bla; confers resistance to ampicillin, carbenicillin, and related antibiotics
   7764..7868    -  promoter       AmpR promoter: bla
