[The description below was written by a language model from this plasmid's Addgene catalogue record and pLannotate feature annotations shown in this document.]
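Description:
pcDNA3.1(+)mGAT1-0-GFP is a 7,899 bp mammalian expression plasmid built on the pcDNA3.1(+) backbone. It encodes the mouse GABA transporter 1 (mGAT1, Slc6a1), the sodium- and chloride-dependent carrier that terminates GABA signalling by reuptake into presynaptic terminals, fused at its C terminus to GFP. The fusion is transcribed from the human CMV immediate-early enhancer/promoter and terminated by the bovine growth hormone polyadenylation signal. A T7 promoter sits just upstream of the open reading frame and serves as a priming site. According to the depositor, the transporter coding sequence was placed between the HindIII and EcoRI sites and the GFP sequence between NotI and XbaI, so the intervening polylinker is translated as a 12-residue spacer joining the two proteins. A hydrophobic isoleucine residue was also added after GFP at the extreme C terminus. The automated annotation labels the fluorescent protein as an Aequorea victoria-derived variant called P11, whereas the catalogue entry simply calls it GFP.

In bacteria the plasmid replicates at high copy from a ColE1/pUC-type origin and is selected with ampicillin through the β-lactamase gene; an f1 origin is also present. For mammalian cells, an SV40 early promoter drives the neomycin phosphotransferase gene, followed by an SV40 poly(A) signal, which allows G418 selection of stable transfectants. Small annotated fragments (bom, lac elements, ble, a truncated HIV-1 LTR match) appear to be backbone remnants or partial matches rather than functional parts. The associated publication concerns GABA transporter function, oligomerization state and anchoring examined with subcellularly resolved FRET. This is consistent with use of the construct for fluorescence imaging of tagged transporter in transfected cells.
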