Addgene plasmid #41662: pcDNA3.1(+)mGAT1-0-GFP
Depositing lab: Henry Lester. Depositing organization: California Institute of Technology. Publication: GABA transporter function, oligomerization state, and anchoring: correlates with subcellularly resolved FRET. Moss FJ, Imoukhuede PI, Scott K, Hu J, Jankowsky JL, Quick MW, Lester HA. J Gen Physiol. 2009 Dec;134(6):489-521. 10.1085/jgp.200910314 PubMed 19948998.
Backbone
  Vector backbone: pcDNA3.1(+)
  Backbone manufacturer: Invitrogen
  Backbone size w/o insert (bp): 5428
  Total vector size (bp): 7899
  Vector type: Mammalian Expression
  Selectable markers: Neomycin (select with G418)
Growth in bacteria
  Bacterial resistance: Ampicillin, 100 μg/mL
  Growth temperature: 37°C
  Growth strain: Top10
  Copy number: High Copy
Gene/Insert
  Gene/Insert name: Mus musculus GABA transporter 1 (alt names: mGAT1; sodium- and chloride-dependent GABA transporter 1; solute carrier family 6 member 1)
  Species: M. musculus (mouse), Synthetic
  Insert size (bp): 2549
  Mutation: C-terminal hydrophobic isoleucine residue added after GFP
  GenBank ID: M92378.1 AAB47998.1
  Entrez Gene: Slc6a1 (a.k.a. A730043E01, GABATHG, GABATR, GAT-1, Gabt, Gabt1, Gat1, XT-1, Xtrp1)
  Promoter: CMV
  Tag / fusion protein: GFP (C terminal on insert)
  Cloning method: Restriction Enzyme; 5′ cloning site HindIII (not destroyed); 3′ cloning site XbaI (not destroyed)
  Sequencing primers: 5′ CMV-F; T7; 3′ GFPfusionRev; BGH_Rev
Terms and licenses: Academic/Nonprofit Terms; Industry Terms: Not Available to Industry
Depositor comments: To fuse GFP to the C terminus of mGAT1, the mGAT1 open reading frame was subcloned into the HindIII and EcoRI sites of pcDNA3.1(+), and the GFP coding sequence was subcloned into the NotI and XbaI sites. A 12-residue spacer between mGAT1 and GFP was introduced by the multiple cloning site of the vector: CGA ATT CTG CAG ATA TCC AGC ACA GTG GCG GCC GCC R   I   L   Q   I   S   S   T   V   A   A   A
How to cite: pcDNA3.1(+)mGAT1-0-GFP was a gift from Henry Lester (Addgene plasmid # 41662 ; http://n2t.net/addgene:41662 ; RRID:Addgene_41662)
