>Addgene plasmid #41662 | pcDNA3.1(+)mGAT1-0-GFP | addgene partial sequence | sequence record 57736 | GFPfusionREV 5'-CTCCACTGACAGAAAATTTG-3'
ATCACCATCTAATTCAACAAGAATTGGGACAACTCCAGTGAAAAGTTCTTCTCCTTTACCCATGGCGGCC
GCCACTGTGCTGGATATCTGCAGAATTCGGATGTAGGCCTCCTTGCTGGCTGAGCTGCCAGCCTGCGGCT
GCTCAGGGCCATTCTCAGGGCGCACAATATCTTCACTGGGCTGAATCATGACCTGGAGACGCTGCTTCAG
GGAGCCCTTCAGGGTGAGGAACATGTAAGCCATGTACCCGGGGATGAGCACCATGGAGGACAGAGCCATG
AGCCAGCCCACGCCCTGGCCCCACTTGGGGAAAACATAGCTTCCCATGGTGAGTGGTGTCATCTGCACAG
CACTGAAGAGAAACACGCCCGCCACAATGATGGGTGTGAAAAAGGACCAGCACAGCTTCCACCAGATGCA
GGGCCTGGAGCCAACCATCTCCTGGATGTTGTCATAGAACCGGTTGACACCATAAAACCAGGAAATGGAG
ACACACTCGAAGAAAACCAGGAACAGCAAGCTCATGCCGCTGGCAGAGTAATAATCAAACAGTTTGAAGA
CATAAATGCCACCCTGGGTGATGTTAGACAGGCCAATCAGGTAGGACACGATGCACACGGCAGCAATGAA
GAGTTCACGGCGATTGCGGAGAAGTCTGGGGTACTCGTCCACCAGGGCAGTGATGAAGCCCTCCACGGTA
CAGAACTGGCTGTCAATGCCCAGCATCAGCAGCATGGAGAAGAAGAGGATAGCCCAGAGGGGAGAGATGG
GTAGCTGTGTCACAGCCTCAGGGTACGCCAAGAATGCCAGCCCCGGGCCTGAGGCTGCCACATCAGCTAT
GGACCTCTTGGTGACATGAGCCATGAAGCCCACGATGGAGAAGATGACGAATCCGGCAAACATGCTGGTG
CAGGAGTTGATGCAGCAAACGATGATGGAG
