>Addgene plasmid #41662 | pcDNA3.1(+)mGAT1-0-GFP | addgene partial sequence | sequence record 57740 | BGH-rev 5'-TAGAAGGCACAGTCGAGG-3'
AACGGGCCCTCTAGATTTTGTATAGTTCATCCATGCCATGTGTAATCCCAGCAGCTGTTACAAACTCAAG
AAGGACCATGTGGTCTCTCTTTTCGTTGGGATCTTTCGAAAGGGCAGATTGTGTGGACAGGTAATGGTTG
TCTGGTAAAAGGACAGGGCCATCGCCAATTGGAGTATTTTGTTGATAATGGTCTGCTAGTTGAACGCCTC
CATCTTCAATGTTGTGTCTAGTTTTGAAGTTAGCTTTGATTCCATTCTTTTGTTTGTCTGCCATGATGTA
TACATTGTGTGAGTTATAGTTGTATTCCAATTTGTGTCCAAGAATGTTTCCATCTTCTTTAAAATCAATA
CCTTTTAACTCGATTCTATTAACAAGGGTATCACCTTCAAACTTGACTTCAGCACGTGTCTTGTAGTTCC
CGTCATCTTTGAAAAATATAGTTCTTTCCTGTACATAACCTTCGGGCATGGCACTCTTGAAAAAGTCATG
CCGTTTCATATGATCTGGGTATCTTGAAAAGCATTGAACACCATAAGTGAAAGTAGTGACAAGTGTTGGC
CATGGAACAGGTAGTTTTCCAGTAGTGCAAATAAATTTAAGGGTAAGTTTTCCGTATGTTGCATCACCTT
CACCCTCTCCACTGACAGAAAATTTGTGCCCATTAACATCACCATCTAATTCAACAAGAATTGGGACAAC
TCCAGTGAAAAGTTCTTCTCCTTTACCCATGGCGGCCGCCACTGTGCTGGATATCTGCAGAATTCGGATG
TAGGCCTCCTTGCTGGCTGAGCTGCCAGCCTGCGGCTGCTCAGGGCCATTCTCAGGGCGCACAATATCTT
CACTGGGCTGAATCATGACCTGGAGACGCTGCTTCAGGGAGCCCTTCAGGGTGAGGAACAT
